>Addgene plasmid #244665 | CL20_mEGFP_FOidr_113 | addgene full sequence | sequence record 488136 | Addgene NGS Result
AAAAAAAATCTAACCTCAAGTCAAGGCTTTTCTATGGAATAAGGAATGGACAGCAGGGGGCTGTTTCATA
TACTGATGACCTCTTTATAGCCAACCTTTGTTCATGGCAGCCAGCATATGGGCATATGTTGCCAAACTCT
AAACCAAATACTCATTCTGATGTTTTAAATGATTTGCCCTCCCATATGTCCTTCCGAGTGAGAGACACAA
AAAATTCCAACACACTATTGCAATGAAAATAAATTTCCTTTATTAGCCAGAAGTCAGATGCTCAAGGGGC
TTCATGATGTCCCCATAATTTTTGGCAGAGGGAAAAAGATCTGCTAGCTCGAGCAGCTGAAGCTTTATTG
AGGCTTAAGCAGTGGGTTCCCTAGTTAGCCAGAGAGCTCCCAGGCTCAGATCTGGTCTAACCAGAGAGAC
CCAGTACAGGCAAAAAGCAGATCTTGTCTTCTTTGGGAGTGAATTAGCCCTTCCAGTCCCCCCTTTTCTT
TTAAAAAGTGGCTAAGATCTACAGCTGCCTTGTAAGTCATTGGTCTTAAAGGTACCGTAATCTTATCTAG
AACCGGTTCACGGATTTGCTAAACGGGAGCTTGTCGGACCCAGGATCTGATAGGGGTCCAGTTGTGGACG
TTGATCCTCTGTCTTGGGTACCGTTGATGGACTGGGCTGGGCAGCCTTACTTTGGGGAGTGGGATGACCG
TGTCCGGTCCACGCGGAGCGGCGGGGCGGTTCGTAGGGCAAATCGGGACGAGTTGTGATGCGCTGTGTTG
CCTCAGGGTACCGGGAAGCGGCCGCACTTCCCCCGGAGCCTCCGCTTCCGCCCTTGTACAGCTCGTCCAT
GCCGAGAGTGATCCCGGCGGCGGTCACGAACTCCAGCAGGACCATGTGATCGCGCTTCTCGTTGGGGTCT
TTGCTCAGCTTGGACTGGGTGCTCAGGTAGTGGTTGTCGGGCAGCAGCACGGGGCCGTCGCCGATGGGGG
TGTTCTGCTGGTAGTGGTCGGCGAGCTGCACGCTGCCGTCCTCGATGTTGTGGCGGATCTTGAAGTTCAC
CTTGATGCCGTTCTTCTGCTTGTCGGCCATGATATAGACGTTGTGGCTGTTGTAGTTGTACTCCAGCTTG
TGCCCCAGGATGTTGCCGTCCTCCTTGAAGTCGATGCCCTTCAGCTCGATGCGGTTCACCAGGGTGTCGC
CCTCGAACTTCACCTCGGCGCGGGTCTTGTAGTTGCCGTCGTCCTTGAAGAAGATGGTGCGCTCCTGGAC
GTAGCCTTCGGGCATGGCGGACTTGAAGAAGTCGTGCTGCTTCATGTGGTCGGGGTAGCGGCTGAAGCAC
TGCACGCCGTAGGTCAGGGTGGTCACGAGGGTGGGCCAGGGCACGGGCAGCTTGCCGGTGGTGCAGATGA
ACTTCAGGGTCAGCTTGCCGTAGGTGGCATCGCCCTCGCCCTCGCCGGACACGCTGAACTTGTGGCCGTT
TACGTCGCCGTCCAGCTCGACCAGGATGGGCACCACCCCGGTGAACAGCTCCTCGCCCTTGCTCACCATG
GTGGCGACCGGTGGATCCCGGGCCCGCGGTACCGTCGACTGCAGAATTCGGTTCACTAAACGAGCCCGGT
TCACTAAACGAGCTCTGCTTATATAGACCTCCCACCGTACACGCCTACCGCCCATTTGCGTCAATGGGGC
GGAGTTGTTACGACATTTTGGAAAGTCCCGTTGATTTTGGTGCCAAAACAAACTCCCATTGACGTCAATG
GGGTGGAGACTTGGAAATCCCCGTGAGTCAAACCGCTATCCACGCCCATTGATGTACTGCCAAAACCGCA
TCACCATGGTAATAGCGATGACTAATACGTAGATGTACTGCCAAGTAGGAAAGTCCCATAAGGTCATGTA
CTGGGCATAATGCCAGGCGGGCCATTTACCGTCATTGACGTCAATAGGGGGCGTACTTGGCATATGATAC
ACTTGATGTACTGCCAAGTGGGCAGTTTACCGTAAATACTCCACCCATTGACGTCAATGGAAAGTCCCTA
TTGGCGTTACTATGGGAACATACGTCATTATTGACGTCAATGGGCGGGGGTCGTTGGGCGGTCAGCCAGG
CGGGCCATTTACCGTAAGTTATGTAACGCGGAACTCCATATATGGGCTATGAACTAATGACCCCGTAATT
GATTACTATTAATAACTAGCACGCGTTCGAAGCTTGAGCTCGGTCCCCTCGGGGTTGGGAGGTGGGTCTG
AAACGATAATGGTGAATATCCCTGCCTAACTCTATTCACTATAGAAAGTACAGCAAAAACTATTCTTAAA
CCTACCAAGCCTCCTACTATCATTATGAATAATTTTATATACCACAGCCAATTTGTTATGTTAAACCAAT
TCCACAAACTTGCCCATTTATCTAATTCCAATAATTCTTGTTCATTCTTTTCTTGCTGGTTTTGCGATTC
TTCAATTAAGGAGTGTATTAAGCTTGTGTAATTGTTAATTTCTCTGTCCCACTCCATCCAGGTCGTGTGA
TTCCAAATCTGTTCCAGAGATTTATTACTCCAACTAGCATTCCAAGGCACAGCAGTGGTGCAAATGAGTT
TTCCAGAGCAACCCCAAATCCCCAGGAGCTGTTGATCCTTTAGGTATCTTTCCACAGCCAGGATTCTTGC
CTGGAGCTGCTTGATGCCCCAGACTGTGAGTTGCAACAGATGCTGTTGCGCCTCAATAGCCCTCAGCAAA
TTGTTCTGCTGCTGCACTATACCAGACAATAATTGTCTGGCCTGTACCGTCAGCGTCATTGACGCTGCGC
CCATAGTGCTTCCTGCTGCTCCCAAGAACCCAAGGAACAAAGCTCCTATTCCCACTGCTCTTTTTTCTCT
CTGCACCACTCTTCTCTTTGCCTTGGTGGGTGCTACTCCTAATGGTTCAATTTTTACTACTTTATATTTA
TATAATTCACTTCTCCAATTGTCCCTCATATCTCCTCCTTATGGTGTTTTACTAAACTTTTCCATGTTCT
AATCCTCATCCTGTCTACTTGCCACACAATCATCACCTGCCATCTGTTTTCCATAATCCCTAATGATCTT
TGCTTTTCTTCTTGGCACTACTTTTATGTCACTATTATCTTGTATTACTACTGCCCCTTCACCTTTCCAG
AGGAGCTTTGCTGGTCCTTTCCAAAGTGGATTTCTGCTGTCCCTGTAATAAACCCGAAAATTTTGAATTT
TTGTAATTTGTTTTTGTAATTCTTTAGTTTGTATGTCTGTTGCTATTATGTCTACTATTCTTTCCCCTGC
ACTGTACCCCCCAATCCCCCCTTTTCTTTTAAAATTGTGGATGAATACTGCCATTTGTACTGCTGTCTTA
AGATGTTCAGCCTGATCTCTTACCTGTCCTATAATTTTCTTTAATTCTTTATTCATAGATTCTACTACTC
CTTGACTTTGGGGATTGTAGGGAATTTCCAGGTCTGAAGATCCTGCTGCTTGCTGTGCTTTTTTCTTACT
TTTGTTTTGCTCTTCCTCTATCTTGTCTAAAGCTTCCTTGGTGTCTTTTATCTCTATCCTTTGATGCACA
CAATAGAGGGTTGCTACTGTATTATATAATGATCTAAGTTCTTCTGATCCTGTCTGAAGGGATGGTTGTA
GCTGTCCCAGTATTTGTCTACAGCCTTCTGATGTTTCTAACAGGCCAGTATTAACTGCGAATCGTTCTAG
CTCCCTGCTTGCCCATACTATATGTTTTAATTTATATTTTTTCTTTCCCCCTGGCCTTAACCGAATTTTT
TCCCATCGCGATCTAATTCTCCCCCGCTTAATACTGACGCTCTCGCACCCATCTCTCTCCTTCTAGCCTC
CGCTAGTCAAAATTTTTGGCGTACTCACCAGTCGCCGCCCCTCGCCTCTTGCCGTGCGCGCTTCAGCAAG
CCGAGTCCTGCGTCGAGAGAGCTCCTCTGGTTTCCCTTTCGCTTTCAAGTCCCTGTTCGGGCGCCACTGC
TAGAGATTTTCCACACTGACTAAAAGGGTCTGAGGGATCTCTAGTTACCAGAGTCACACAACAGACGGGC
ACACACTACTTGAAGCACTCAAGGCAAGCTTTATTGAGGCTTAAGCAGTGGGTTCCCTAGTTAGCCAGAG
AGCTCCCAGGCTCAGATCTGGTCTAACCAGAGAGACCCAGTACAGGCAAAAAGCAGCTGCTTATATGCAG
GATCTGAGGGCTCGCCACTCCCCAGTCCCGCCCAGGCCACGCCTCCCATGGTAATAGCGATGACTAATAC
GTAGATGTACTGCCAAGTAGGAAAGTCCCATAAGGTCATGTACTGGGCATAATGCCAGGCGGGCCATTTA
CCGTCATTGACGTCAATAGGGGGCGTACTTGGCATATGATACACTTGATGTACTGCCAAGTGGGCAGTTT
ACCGTAAATACTCCACCCATTGACGTCAATGGAAAGTCCCTATTGGCGTTACTATGGGAACATACGTCAT
TATTGACGTCAATGGGCGGGGGTCGTTGGGCGGTCAGCCAGGCGGGCCATTTACCGTAAGTTATGTAACG
CGGAACTCCATATATGGGCTATGAACTAATGACCCCGTAATTGATTACTATTAATAACTAGTCAATAATC
AATGTCGACCCAGGTGGCACTTTTCGGGGAAATGTGCGCGGAACCCCTATTTGTTTATTTTTCTAAATAC
ATTCAAATATGTATCCGCTCATGAGACAATAACCCTGATAAATGCTTCAATAATATTGAAAAAGGAAGAG
TATGAGTATTCAACATTTCCGTGTCGCCCTTATTCCCTTTTTTGCGGCATTTTGCCTTCCTGTTTTTGCT
CACCCAGAAACGCTGGTGAAAGTAAAAGATGCTGAAGATCAGTTGGGTGCACGAGTGGGTTACATCGAAC
TGGATCTCAACAGCGGTAAGATCCTTGAGAGTTTTCGCCCCGAAGAACGTTTTCCAATGATGAGCACTTT
TAAAGTTCTGCTATGTGGCGCGGTATTATCCCGTATTGACGCCGGGCAAGAGCAACTCGGTCGCCGCATA
CACTATTCTCAGAATGACTTGGTTGAGTACTCACCAGTCACAGAAAAGCATCTTACGGATGGCATGACAG
TAAGAGAATTATGCAGTGCTGCCATAACCATGAGTGATAACACTGCGGCCAACTTACTTCTGACAACGAT
CGGAGGACCGAAGGAGCTAACCGCTTTTTTGCACAACATGGGGGATCATGTAACTCGCCTTGATCGTTGG
GAACCGGAGCTGAATGAAGCCATACCAAACGACGAGCGTGACACCACGATGCCTGTAGCAATGGCAACAA
CGTTGCGCAAACTATTAACTGGCGAACTACTTACTCTAGCTTCCCGGCAACAATTAATAGACTGGATGGA
GGCGGATAAAGTTGCAGGACCACTTCTGCGCTCGGCCCTTCCGGCTGGCTGGTTTATTGCTGATAAATCT
GGAGCCGGTGAGCGTGGGTCTCGCGGTATCATTGCAGCACTGGGGCCAGATGGTAAGCCCTCCCGTATCG
TAGTTATCTACACGACGGGGAGTCAGGCAACTATGGATGAACGAAATAGACAGATCGCTGAGATAGGTGC
CTCACTGATTAAGCATTGGTAACTGTCAGACCAAGTTTACTCATATATACTTTAGATTGATTTAAAACTT
CATTTTTAATTTAAAAGGATCTAGGTGAAGATCCTTTTTGATAATCTCATGACCAAAATCCCTTAACGTG
AGTTTTCGTTCCACTGAGCGTCAGACCCCGTAGAAAAGATCAAAGGATCTTCTTGAGATCCTTTTTTTCT
GCGCGTAATCTGCTGCTTGCAAACAAAAAAACCACCGCTACCAGCGGTGGTTTGTTTGCCGGATCAAGAG
CTACCAACTCTTTTTCCGAAGGTAACTGGCTTCAGCAGAGCGCAGATACCAAATACTGTTCTTCTAGTGT
AGCCGTAGTTAGGCCACCACTTCAAGAACTCTGTAGCACCGCCTACATACCTCGCTCTGCTAATCCTGTT
ACCAGTGGCTGCTGCCAGTGGCGATAAGTCGTGTCTTACCGGGTTGGACTCAAGACGATAGTTACCGGAT
AAGGCGCAGCGGTCGGGCTGAACGGGGGGTTCGTGCACACAGCCCAGCTTGGAGCGAACGACCTACACCG
AACTGAGATACCTACAGCGTGAGCTATGAGAAAGCGCCACGCTTCCCGAAGGGAGAAAGGCGGACAGGTA
TCCGGTAAGCGGCAGGGTCGGAACAGGAGAGCGCACGAGGGAGCTTCCAGGGGGAAACGCCTGGTATCTT
TATAGTCCTGTCGGGTTTCGCCACCTCTGACTTGAGCGTCGATTTTTGTGATGCTCGTCAGGGGGGCGGA
GCCTATGGAAAAACGCCAGCAACGCGGCCTTTTTACGGTTCCTGGCCTTTTGCTGGCCTTTTGCTCACAT
GTTCTTTCCTGCGTTATCCCCTGATTCTGTGGATAACCGTATTACCGCCTTTGAGTGAGCTGATACCGCT
CGCCGCAGCCGAACGACCGAGCGCAGCGAGTCAGTGAGCGAGGAAGCGGAAGAGCGCCCAATACGCAAAC
CGCCTCTCCCCGCGCGTTGGCCGATTCATTAATGCAGCGGATCCAGACATGATAAGATACATTGATGAGT
TTGGACAAACCACAACTAGAATGCAGTGAAAAAAATGCTTTATTTGTGAAATTTGTGATGCTATTGCTTT
ATTTGTAACCATTATAAGCTGCAATAAACAAGTTAGCTTTTTGCAAAAGCCTAGGCCTCCAAAAAAGCCT
CCTCACTACTTCTGGAATAGCTCAGAGGCCGAGGCGGCCTCGGCCTCTGCATAAATAAAAAAAATTAGTC
AGCCATGGGGCGGAGAATGGGCGGAACTGGGCGGAGTTAGGGGCGGGATGGGCGGAGTTAGGGGCGGGAC
TATGGTTGCTGACTAATTGAGATGCGGATCCGCTGGCACGACAGGTTTCCCGACTGGAAAGCGGGCAGTG
AGCGCAACGCAATTAATGTGAGTTAGCTCACTCATTAGGCACCCCAGGCTTTACACTTTATGCTTCCGGC
TCGTATGTTGTGTGGAATTGTGAGCGGATAACAATTTCACACAGGAAACAGCTATGACCATGATTACGCC
AAGCTTGGGCTGCAGGTCGAGGGATCTCCATAAGAGAAGAGGGACAGCTATGACTGGGAGTAGTCAGGAG
AGGAGGAAAAATCTGGCTAGTAAAACATGTAAGGAAAATTTTAGGGATGTTAAAGAAAAAAATAACACAA
AACAAAATAT
Features (pLannotate 1.2.2; 29 found; start..end, strand, type, name):
    199..254     -  polyA_signal   β-globin poly(A) signal: rabbit β-globin polyadenylation signal (Gil and Proudfoot, 1987)
    340..475     -  LTR            3' LTR (ΔU3) (fragment): self-inactivating 3' long terminal repeat (LTR) from HIV-1
    477..545     -  CDS            nef (fragment): NEF_HV1Z2 - Experimental evidence at protein level: Swiss-Prot protein existence level 1. Extracellular Nef protein targets CD4(+) T-lymphocytes for apoptosis by interacting with CXCR4 surface receptors. From Human immunodeficiency virus type 1 group M subtype D (isolate Z2/CDC-Z34) (HIV-1).
    562..786     -  CDS            ERG (fragment): ERG_HUMAN - Experimental evidence at protein level: Swiss-Prot protein existence level 1. Transcriptional regulator. May participate in transcriptional regulation through the recruitment of SETDB1 histone methyltransferase and subsequent modification of local chromatin structure. From Homo sapiens (Human).
    823..1539    -  CDS            mEGFP: mEGFP is a basic (constitutively fluorescent) green fluorescent protein published in 2002, derived from Aequorea victoria. It has moderate acid sensitivity.
   1553..1590    -  misc_feature   MCS (fragment): multiple cloning site
   1589..1605    -  promoter       tight TRE promoter (fragment): Tet-responsive promoter PTight, consisting of seven tet operator sequences followed by the minimal CMV promoter
   1621..1824    -  promoter       CMV promoter: human cytomegalovirus (CMV) immediate early promoter
   1825..2128    -  enhancer       CMV enhancer: human cytomegalovirus immediate early enhancer
   2196..2212    -  misc_feature   MCS (fragment): multiple cloning site
   2212..2237    -  CDS            Rev (fragment): human immunodeficiency virus 1 (HIV-1) Rev protein; rev; enhances nuclear export of unspliced and incompletely spliced viral mRNAs
   2614..2847    -  misc_feature   RRE: The Rev response element (RRE) of HIV-1 allows for Rev-dependent mRNA export from the nucleus to the cytoplasm.
   2981..3064    -  CDS            vif (fragment): VIF_HV1BR - Experimental evidence at protein level: Swiss-Prot protein existence level 1. Counteracts the innate antiviral activity of host APOBEC3F and APOBEC3G. Forms a complex with host APOBEC3F and APOBEC3G thus preventing the entry of these lethally hypermutating enzymes into progeny virions. Recruits an active E3 ubiquitin ligase complex composed of elongin BC, CUL5, and RBX2 to induce polyubiquitination of APOBEC3G and APOBEC3F. In turn, they are directed to the 26S proteasome for degradation. Vif interaction with APOBEC3G also blocks its cytidine deaminase activity in a proteasome-inde
   3207..3324    -  misc_feature   cPPT/CTS: central polypurine tract and central termination sequence of HIV-1
   3473..3832    -  CDS            HIV-1 gag (fragment): gag protein from human immunodeficiency virus 1; gag
   3816..3941    -  misc_feature   HIV-1 Ψ: packaging signal of human immunodeficiency virus type 1
   3988..4245    -  LTR            5' LTR (truncated): truncated 5' long terminal repeat (LTR) from HIV-1
   4247..4626    -  enhancer       CMV enhancer: human cytomegalovirus immediate early enhancer
   4657..4761    +  promoter       AmpR promoter: bla
   4762..5622    +  CDS            AmpR: β-lactamase; bla; confers resistance to ampicillin, carbenicillin, and related antibiotics
   5793..6381    +  rep_origin     ori: high-copy-number ColE1/pMB1/pBR322/pUC origin of replication
   6564..6618    +  CDS            lacI (fragment): lac repressor; lacI; The lac repressor binds to the lac operator to inhibit transcription in E. coli. This inhibition can be relieved by adding lactose or isopropyl-β-D-thiogalactopyranoside (IPTG).
   6620..6754    -  polyA_signal   SV40 poly(A) signal: SV40 polyadenylation signal
   6774..6909    -  rep_origin     SV40 ori: SV40 origin of replication
   6933..6955    -  promoter       SV40 promoter (fragment): SV40 enhancer and early promoter
   6962..7001    +  CDS            lacI (fragment): lac repressor; lacI; The lac repressor binds to the lac operator to inhibit transcription in E. coli. This inhibition can be relieved by adding lactose or isopropyl-β-D-thiogalactopyranoside (IPTG).
   7014..7035    +  protein_bind   CAP binding site: CAP binding activates transcription in the presence of cAMP. E. coli catabolite activator protein
   7050..7080    +  promoter       lac promoter: promoter for the E. coli lac operon
   7088..7104    +  protein_bind   lac operator: The lac repressor binds to the lac operator to inhibit transcription in E. coli. This inhibition can be relieved by adding lactose or isopropyl-β-D-thiogalactopyranoside (IPTG). lac repressor encoded by lacI
