[The description below was written by a language model from this plasmid's Addgene catalogue record and pLannotate feature annotations shown in this document.]
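Description:
CL20_mEGFP_FOidr_113 is a mammalian expression plasmid built on the CL20 backbone. The catalogue lists it only as a mammalian expression vector, but the annotated features show the architecture of a self-inactivating HIV-1 lentiviral transfer vector. A CMV enhancer is fused to a truncated 5' LTR and is followed by the Ψ packaging signal, a gag fragment, the cPPT/CTS and the Rev response element. The unit is closed by a ΔU3 3' LTR fragment, with a rabbit β-globin polyadenylation signal downstream. These elements would allow the vector RNA to be packaged and integrated if the plasmid were used with packaging functions, and it can also simply be transfected. In bacteria the plasmid is maintained at high copy from a ColE1/pUC-type origin and selected with ampicillin through β-lactamase. It is grown in a recombination-stabilising strain, which suits a plasmid carrying repeated LTRs. An SV40 origin and poly(A) signal, along with lac-derived remnants, lie in the backbone outside the viral unit.

The payload sits between the RRE and the 3' LTR. An internal CMV enhancer/promoter drives monomeric EGFP fused at the N terminus of FOidr_113, an unmutated human intrinsically disordered region. The feature table identifies this segment as a short fragment of ERG. The depositor comments place it at residues 264–333 of the NDRG1–ERG fusion oncoprotein and 273–342 of the TMPRSS2–ERG fusion oncoprotein, so the same ERG-derived stretch is shared by both. No separate mammalian selection marker is annotated. The construct is meant for expressing the fluorescently tagged IDR in mammalian cells. The associated work concerns protein condensate formation and its links to RNA biology, so it is presumably used to image the localisation and condensation behaviour of the IDR.
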