Addgene plasmid #244665: CL20_mEGFP_FOidr_113
Purpose: Express mEGFP-tagged intrinsically disordered protein (IDR), FOidr_113, derived from human fusion protein NDRG1_ERG; TMPRSS2_ERG
Depositing lab: Richard Kriwacki. Depositing organization: St. Jude Children's Research Hospital. Publication: Proteome-wide computational analyses reveal links between protein condensate formation and RNA biology. Maiti S, Tripathi S, Baggett DW, Phillips AH, Park CG, Wang J, Wahiduzzaman, Freyaldenhoven WT, Kinger S, Pioso BJ, Bollinger JC, Somjee R, Lang B, Babu MM, Kriwacki RW. Sci Adv. 2025 Dec 5;11(49):eady1420. doi: 10.1126/sciadv.ady1420. Epub 2025 Dec 3. PubMed 41337585.
Backbone
  Vector backbone: CL20
  Vector type: Mammalian Expression
Growth in bacteria
  Bacterial resistance: Ampicillin, 100 μg/mL
  Growth temperature: 37°C
  Growth strain: NEB Stable
  Copy number: High Copy
Gene/Insert
  Gene/Insert name: FOidr_113
  Species: H. sapiens (human)
  Mutation: Unmutated
  Tag / fusion protein: monomeric EGFP (N terminal on insert)
  Cloning method: Restriction Enzyme; 5′ cloning site Unknown (unknown if destroyed)
Terms and licenses: Academic/Nonprofit Terms; Industry Terms: Not Available to Industry
Depositor comments: NDRG1_ERG_264_333; TMPRSS2_ERG_273_342
How to cite: CL20_mEGFP_FOidr_113 was a gift from Richard Kriwacki (Addgene plasmid # 244665 ; http://n2t.net/addgene:244665 ; RRID:Addgene_244665)
